Addgene plasmid #65118: pYTK011
Purpose: Encodes pPGK1 as a Type 2 part to be used in the Dueber YTK system
Depositing lab: John Dueber. Depositing organization: University of California, Berkeley. Publication: A Highly Characterized Yeast Toolkit for Modular, Multipart Assembly. Lee ME, DeLoache WC, Cervantes B, Dueber JE. ACS Synth Biol. 2015 Apr 14. 10.1021/sb500366v PubMed 25871405.
Backbone
  Vector backbone: pYTK001
  Vector type: Bacterial Expression
Growth in bacteria
  Bacterial resistance: Chloramphenicol, 25 μg/mL
  Growth temperature: 37°C
  Growth strain: DH10B
  Copy number: High Copy
Gene/Insert
  Gene/Insert name: pPGK1
  Species: S. cerevisiae (budding yeast)
  Cloning method: Restriction Enzyme; 5′ cloning site BsmBI (destroyed during cloning); 3′ cloning site BsmBI (destroyed during cloning)
Terms and licenses: Academic/Nonprofit Terms; Industry Terms: Not Available to Industry
Depositor comments: Type 2 parts are promoters in the Dueber YTK. For more information, please visit the supplemental information in PMID:25871405.
How to cite: pYTK011 was a gift from John Dueber (Addgene plasmid # 65118 ; http://n2t.net/addgene:65118 ; RRID:Addgene_65118)
