[The description below was written by a language model from this plasmid's Addgene catalogue record and pLannotate feature annotations shown in this document.]
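Description:
pYTK011 is a small (about 2.4 kb) part-storage plasmid from a modular yeast toolkit (YTK) for multipart assembly. It is built on the pYTK001 entry backbone and is catalogued as a bacterial vector, since it is maintained in E. coli rather than used directly in yeast. Propagation relies on a high-copy ColE1/pUC-type origin of replication. Selection is by chloramphenicol resistance, provided by the cat gene (chloramphenicol acetyltransferase) under its native cat promoter, with a minimal phage lambda t0 terminator annotated just downstream. No yeast origin or yeast selectable marker is annotated, which fits its role as a donor of a single part rather than a functional yeast expression vector.

The payload is pPGK1, the promoter of the Saccharomyces cerevisiae PGK1 (phosphoglycerate kinase) gene, generally regarded as a strong constitutive promoter. It is stored as a "Type 2" part, the category this toolkit reserves for promoters. The promoter was cloned into the backbone using BsmBI sites that were destroyed in the process. The automated feature table recognises only the backbone elements (origin, cat promoter and coding sequence, terminator) and does not annotate the promoter insert. The insert presumably lies in the unannotated remainder of the sequence, but its exact boundaries and flanking assembly sites are not given in the record. The plasmid is used as a building block: the PGK1 promoter part is combined with other toolkit part types, such as coding sequences and terminators, to assemble yeast expression cassettes.
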