Features (pLannotate 1.2.2; 4 found; start..end, strand, type, name):
    214..802     -  rep_origin     ori: high-copy-number ColE1/pMB1/pBR322/pUC origin of replication
    886..983     +  promoter       cat promoter: promoter of the E. coli cat gene encoding chloramphenicol acetyltransferase
    984..1640    +  CDS            cat: CAT_ECOLX - Experimental evidence at protein level: Swiss-Prot protein existence level 1. This enzyme is an effector of chloramphenicol resistance in bacteria. From Escherichia coli. This protein is used as a marker in many commonly used cloning vectors, such as pACYC184.
   1714..1748    +  terminator     lambda t0 terminator: minimal transcription terminator from phage lambda (Scholtissek and Grosse, 1987)
>Addgene plasmid #65118 | pYTK011 | addgene full sequence | sequence record 204982 | Addgene NGS Result
GATAATAGTATGAGGGTGAAGCCAAAATAAAGGATTCGCGCCCAAATCGGCATCTTTAAATGCAGGTATG
CGATAGTTCCTCACTCTTTCCTTACTCACCGTTTGAGACCGACTACGGTTATCCACAGAATCAGGGGATA
ACGCAGGAAAGAACATGTGAGCAAAAGGCCAGCAAAAGGCCAGGAACCGTAAAAAGGCCGCGTTGCTGGC
GTTTTTCCATAGGCTCCGCCCCCCTGACGAGCATCACAAAAATCGACGCTCAAGTCAGAGGTGGCGAAAC
CCGACAGGACTATAAAGATACCAGGCGTTTCCCCCTGGAAGCTCCCTCGTGCGCTCTCCTGTTCCGACCC
TGCCGCTTACCGGATACCTGTCCGCCTTTCTCCCTTCGGGAAGCGTGGCGCTTTCTCATAGCTCACGCTG
TAGGTATCTCAGTTCGGTGTAGGTCGTTCGCTCCAAGCTGGGCTGTGTGCACGAACCCCCCGTTCAGCCC
GACCGCTGCGCCTTATCCGGTAACTATCGTCTTGAGTCCAACCCGGTAAGACACGACTTATCGCCACTGG
CAGCAGCCACTGGTAACAGGATTAGCAGAGCGAGGTATGTAGGCGGTGCTACAGAGTTCTTGAAGTGGTG
GCCTAACTACGGCTACACTAGAAGAACAGTATTTGGTATCTGCGCTCTGCTGAAGCCAGTTACCTTCGGA
AAAAGAGTTGGTAGCTCTTGATCCGGCAAACAAACCACCGCTGGTAGCGGTGGTTTTTTTGTTTGCAAGC
AGCAGATTACGCGCAGAAAAAAAGGATCTCAAGAAGATCCTTTGATCTTTTCTACGGGGTCTGACGCTCA
GTGGAACGAAAACTCACGTTAAGGGATTTTGGTCATGATTGATCGGGCACGTAAGAGGTTCCAACTTTCA
CCATAATGAAATAAGATCACTACCGGGCGTATTTTTTGAGTTATCGAGATTTTCAGGAGCTAAGGAAGCT
AAAATGGAGAAAAAAATCACTGGATATACCACCGTTGATATATCCCAATGGCATCGTAAAGAACATTTTG
AGGCATTTCAGTCAGTTGCTCAATGTACCTATAACCAGACCGTTCAGCTGGATATTACGGCCTTTTTAAA
GACCGTAAAGAAAAATAAGCACAAGTTTTATCCGGCCTTTATTCACATTCTTGCCCGCCTGATGAATGCT
CATCCGGAATTTCGTATGGCAATGAAAGACGGTGAGCTGGTGATATGGGATAGTGTTCACCCTTGTTACA
CCGTTTTCCATGAGCAAACTGAAACGTTTTCATCGCTCTGGAGTGAATACCACGACGATTTCCGGCAGTT
TCTACACATATATTCGCAAGATGTGGCGTGTTACGGTGAAAACCTGGCCTATTTCCCTAAAGGGTTTATT
GAGAATATGTTTTTCGTTTCAGCCAATCCCTGGGTGAGTTTCACCAGTTTTGATTTAAACGTGGCCAATA
TGGACAACTTCTTCGCCCCCGTTTTCACCATGGGCAAATATTATACGCAAGGCGACAAGGTGCTGATGCC
GCTGGCGATTCAGGTTCATCATGCCGTTTGTGATGGCTTCCATGTCGGCAGAATGCTTAATGAATTACAA
CAGTACTGCGATGAGTGGCAGGGCGGGGCGTAATTTGATATCGAGCTCGCTTGGACTCCTGTTGATAGAT
CCAGTAATGACCTCAGAACTCCATCTGGATTTGTTCAGAACGCTCGGTTGCCGCCGGGCGTTTTTTATTG
GTCTGGTCTCACATAGATCTTGTTTTATATTTGTTGTAAAAAGTAGATAATTACTTCCTTGATGATCTGT
AAAAAAGAGAAAAAGAAAGCATCTAAGAACTTGAAAAACTACGAATTAGAAAAGACCAAATATGTATTTC
TTGCATTGACCAATTTATGCAAGTTTATATATATGTAAATGTAAGTTTCACGAGGTTCTACTAAACTAAA
CCACCCCCTTGGTTAGAAGAAAAGAGTGTGTGAGAACAGGCTGTTGTTGTCACACGATTCGGACAATTCT
GTTTGAAAGAGAGAGAGTAACAGTACGATCGAACGAACTTTGCTCTGGAGATCACAGTGGGCATCATAGC
ATGTGGTACTAAACCCTTTCCCGCCATTCCAGAACCTTCGATTGCTTGTTACAAAACCTGTGAGCCGTCG
CTAGGACCTTGTTGTGTGACGAAATTGGAAGCTGCAATCAATAGGATGACAGGAAGTCGAGCGTGTCTGG
GTTTTTTCAGTTTTGTTCTTTTTGCAAACAAATCACGAGCGACGGTAATTTCTTTCTCGATAAGAGGCCA
CGTGCTTTATGAGGGTAACATCAATTCAAGAAGGAGGGAAACACTTCCTTTTTCTGGCCCT
