>Addgene plasmid #65118 | pYTK011 | addgene partial sequence | sequence record 111900 | pRS414-R 5'-CACCTCTGACTTGAGCGTCG-3'
CCTATGGAAAAACGCCAGCAACGCGGCCTTTTTACGGTTCCTGGCCTTTTGCTGGCCTTTTGCTCACATG
TTCTTTCCTGCGTTATCCCCTGATTCTGTGGATAACCGTAGTCGGTCTCAAACGGTGAGTAAGGAAAGAG
TGAGGAACTATCGCATACCTGCATTTAAAGATGCCGATTTGGGCGCGAATCCTTTATTTTGGCTTCACCC
TCATACTATTATCAGGGCCAGAAAAAGGAAGTGTTTCCCTCCTTCTTGAATTGATGTTACCCTCATAAAG
CACGTGGCCTCTTATCGAGAAAGAAATTACCGTCGCTCGTGATTTGTTTGCAAAAAGAACAAAACTGAAA
AAACCCAGACACGCTCGACTTCCTGTCATCCTATTGATTGCAGCTTCCAATTTCGTCACACAACAAGGTC
CTAGCGACGGCTCACAGGTTTTGTAACAAGCAATCGAAGGTTCTGGAATGGCGGGAAAGGGTTTAGTACC
ACATGCTATGATGCCCACTGTGATCTCCAGAGCAAAGTTCGTTCGATCGTACTGTTACTCTCTCTCTTTC
AAACAGAATTGTCCGAATCGTGTGA
