>Addgene plasmid #65118 | pYTK011 | addgene partial sequence | sequence record 220896 | CAT-F 5'-GTTTGTGATGGCTTCCATGTC-3'
GTACTGCGATGAGTGGCAGGGCGGGGCGTAATTTGATATCGAGCTCGCTTGGACTCCTGTTGATAGATCC
AGTAATGACCTCAGAACTCCATCTGGATTTGTTCAGAACGCTCGGTTGCCGCCGGGCGTTTTTTATTGGT
CTGGTCTCACATAGATCTTGTTTTATATTTGTTGTAAAAAGTAGATAATTACTTCCTTGATGATCTGTAA
AAAAGAGAAAAAGAAAGCATCTAAGAACTTGAAAAACTACGAATTAGAAAAGACCAAATATGTATTTCTT
GCATTGACCAATTTATGCAAGTTTATATATATGTAAATGTAAGTTTCACGAGGTTCTACTAAACTAAACC
ACCCCCTTGGTTAGAAGAAAAGAGTGTGTGAGAACAGGCTGTTGTTGTCACACGATTCGGACAATTCTGT
TTGAAAGAGAGAGAGTAACAGTACGATCGAACGAACTTTGCTCTGGAGATCACAGTGGGCATCATAGCAT
GTGGTACTAAACCCTTTCCCGCCATTCCAGAACCTTCGATTGCTTGTTACAAAACCTGTGAGCCGTCGCT
AGGACCTTGTTGTGTGACGAAATTGGAAGCTGCAATCAATAGGATGACAGGAAGTCGAGCGTGTCTGGGT
TTTTTCAGTTTTGTTCTTTTTGCAAACAAATCACGAGCGACGGTAATTTCTTTCTCGATAAGAGGCCACG
TGCTTTATGAGGGTAACATCAATTCAAGAAGGAGGGAAACACTTCCTTTTTCTGGCCCTGATAATAGTAT
GAGGGTGAAGCCAAAATAAAGGATTCGCGCCCAAATCGGCATCTTTAAATGCAGGTATGCGATAGTTCCT
CACTCTTTCCTTACTCACCGTTTGAGACCGACTACGGTTATCCACAGAATC
